>Addgene plasmid #146996 | pAc5.1B-lambdaN-HA-DmUPF1-S1177A-siRNAres-V5His6_N | depositor full sequence | sequence record 289443 | Full Sequence
CTTCAAGGAATTAATTCTATATTCTAAAAACACAAATGATACTTCTAAAAAAAATCATGAATGGCATCAA
CTCTGAATCAAATCTTTGCAGATGCACCTACTTCTCATTTCCACTGTCACATCATTTTTCCAGATCTCGC
TGCCTGTTATGTGGCCCACAAACCAAGACACGTTTTATGGCCATTAAAGCTGGCTGATCGTCGCCAAACA
CCAAATACATATCAATATGTACATTCGAGAAAGAAGCGATCAAAGAAGCGTCTTCGGGCGAGTAGGAGAA
TGCGGAGGAGAAGGAGAACGAGCTGATCTAGTATCTCTCCACAATCCAATGCCAACTGACCAACTGGCCA
TATTCGGAGCAATTTGAAGCCAATTTCCATCGCCTGGCGATCGCTCCATTCTTGGCTATATGTTTTTCAC
CGTTCCCGGGGCCATTTTCAAAGACTCGTCGGTAAGATAAGATTGTGTCACTCGCTGTCTCTCTTCATTT
GTCGAAGAATGCTGAGGAATTTCGCGATGACGTCGGCGAGTATTTTGAAGAATGAGAATAATTTGTATTT
ATACGAAAATCAGTTAGTGGAATTTTCTACAAAAACATGTTATCTATAGATAATTTTGTTGCAAAATATG
TTGACTATGACAAAGATTGTATGTATATACCTTTAATGTATTCTCATTTTCTTATGTATTTATAATGGCA
ATGATGATACTGATGATATTTTAAGATGATGCCAGACCACAGGCTGATTTCTGCGTCTTTTGCCGAACGC
AGTGCATGTGCGGTTGTTGTTTTTTGGAATAGTTTCAATTTTCGGACTGTCCGCTTTGATTTCAGTTTCT
TGGCTTATTCAAAAAGCAAAGTAAAGCCAAAAAAGCGAGATGGCAATACCAAATGCGGCAAAACGGTAGT
GGAAGGAAAGGGGTGCGGGGCAGCGGAAGGAAGGGTGGGGCGGGGCGTGGCGGGGTCTGTGGCTGGGCGC
GACGTCACCGACGTTGGAGCCACTCCTTTGACCATGTGTGCGTGTGTGTATTATTCGTGTCTCGCCACTC
GCCGGTTGTTTTTTTCTTTTTATCTCGCTCTCTCTAGCGCCATCTCGTACGCATGCTCAACGCACCGCAT
GTTGCCGTGTCCTTTATGCGTCATTTTGGCTCGAAATAGGCAATTATTTAAACAAAGATTAGTCAACGAA
AACGCTAAAATAAATAAGTCTACAATATGGTTACTTATTGCCATGTGTGTGCAGCCAACGATAGCAACAA
AAGCAACAACACAGTGGCTTTCCCTCTTTCACTTTTTGTTTGCAAGCGCGTGCGAGCAAGACGGCACGAC
CGGCAAACGCAATTACGCTGACAAAGAGCAGACGAAGTTTTGGCCGAAAAACATCAAGGCGCCTGATACG
AATGCATTTGCAATAACAATTGCGATATTTAATATTGTTTATGAAGCTGTTTGACTTCAAAACACACAAA
AAAAAAAATAAAACAAATTATTTGAAAGAGAATTAGGAATCGGACAGCTTATCGTTACGGGCTAACAGCA
CACCGAGACGAAATAGCTTACCTGACGTCACAGCCTCTGGAAGAACTGCCGCCAAGCAGAGAGAGAGAGA
AAAAGAGGGAGAGCAGCTTAGACCGCATGTGCTTGTGTGTGAGGCGTCTCTCTCTTCGTCTCCTGTTTGC
GCAAACGCATAGACTGCACTGAGAAAATCGATTACCTATTTTTTATGAATGAATATTTGCACTATTACTA
TTCAAAACTATTAAGATAGCAATCACATTCAATAGCCAAATACTATACCACCTGAGCGATGCAACGAAAT
GATCAATTTGAGCAAAAATGCTGCATATTTAGGACGGCATCATTATAGAAATGCTTCTTGCTGTGTACTT
TTCTCTCGTCTGGCAGCTGTTTCGCCGTTATTGTTAAAACCGGCTTAAGTTAGGTGTGTTTTCTACGACT
AGTGATGCCCCTACTAGAAGATGTGTGTTGCACAAATGTCCCTGAATAACCAATTTGAAGTGCAGATAGC
AGTAAACGTAAGCTAATATGAATATTATTTAACTGTAATGTTTTAATATCGCTGGACATTACTAATAAAC
CCACTATAAACACATGTACATATGTATGTTTTGGCATACAATGAGTAGTTGGGGAAAAAATGTGTAAAAG
CACCGTGACCATCACAGCATAAAGATAACCAGCTGAAGTATCGAATATGAGTAACCCCCAAATTGAATCA
CATGCCGCAACTGATAGGACCCATGGAAGTACACTCTTCATGGCGATATACAAGACACACACAAGCACGA
ACACCCAGTTGCGGAGGAAATTCTCCGTAAATGAAAACCCAATCGGCGAACAATTCATACCCATATATGG
TAAAAGTTTTGAACGCGACTTGAGAGCGGAGAGCATTGCGGCTGATAAGGTTTTAGCGCTAAGCGGGCTT
TATAAAACGGGCTGCGGGACCAGTTTTCATATCACTACCGTTTGAGTTCTTGTGCTGTGTGGATACTCCT
CCCGACACAAAGCCGCTCCATCAGCCAGCAGTCGTCTAATCCAGAGACCCCGGATCGGGGTACCAACATG
GACGCACAAACACGACGACGTGAGCGTCGCGCTGAGAAACAAGCTCAATGGAAAGCTGCAAACGGTGGAT
CTCCTCCACATATGGCTTACCCATACGATGTTCCAGATTACGCTCCTCCAAGCTTGAATTCTGCAGATAT
CATGAGCGTGGACACGTACGCGCCCAGCTCGGCGCTCTCGTTCCTGGACATGGACGACAACGAGCTGCTT
CCGGGAGCGGATACTCAACCCACGCAGTACGATTACCGCGACTTTACCATGCCCTCCACCTCGCAGAGCC
AGACCCAGAACGATCAGCTGGAGATTGCCCAACGCTGCTCTGCCGGAGACTCGCATCCACGACTGGCCAG
CATCACCAACGATCTGGCCGATCTGCAGTTCGAAGAGGAGGACGACGAGCCTGGCAGCTCGTATGTGAAG
GAGCTGCCGCCGCATGCGTGCAAGTATTGCGGCATCCATGATCCAGCCACGGTGGTCATGTGCAACAACT
GCCGCAAATGGTTTTGCAACGGTCGTGGAAGCACTTCCGGTTCGCACATCATCAACCATCTGGTGAGGGC
CAAGCATCGCGAGGTGACGCTCCACGGGGAAGGTCCCCTGGGCGAGACAATCCTGGAGTGCTACTCCTGT
GGTGTGCGCAACGTCTTTGTGCTGGGCTTCATTCCGGCCAAGGCCGATTCTGTGGTCGTGCTGCTCTGCC
GTCAGCCGTGTGCCGCCCAAAACTCCCTTAAAGACATGAACTGGGACCAGGAACAGTGGAAGCCTCTAAT
TGCAGACCGCTGCTTTTTGGCCTGGCTGGTAAAGCAACCCAGCGAACAGGGACAGCTGCGAGCTCGCCAA
ATCTCAGCCGCTCAGATCAACAAGCTGGAGGAGCTATGGAAGGAGAATATTGAGGCCACGTTTCAGGATC
TGGAGAAGCCAGGCATTGACTCGGAGCCAGCACATGTGCTACTCCGCTACGAGGATGGCTATCAGTACGA
GAAGACCTTTGGGCCGCTGGTCCGCCTTGAGGCCGAATACGACCAAAAACTGAAGGAGTCTGCCACGCAG
GAGAACATCGAAGTACGCTGGGACGTCGGCCTCAACAAAAAGACCATTGCCTACTTTACGCTGGCGAAGA
CCGATTCGGACATGAAGCTCATGCATGGCGACGAGCTGCGCCTGCATTATGTGGGCGAGCTGTACAATCC
GTGGAGCGAGATCGGCCACGTTATCAAGGTGCCGGACAATTTCGGCGATGACGTCGGCCTGGAGCTGAAA
TCCTCAACGAATGCCCCGGTTAAGTGCACCAGTAACTTTACGGTGGACTTCATCTGGAAGTGCACGTCAT
TTGATCGCATGACACGTGCTCTGTGCAAATTCGCCATCGATCGCAATTCAGTGTCGAACTTCATCTACTC
GCGCCTGTTGGGCCACGGTCGTGCGGATTCCAACGACGAGGTGCTGTTCCGCGGCCCACAACCCAAGCTC
TTCAGTGCCCCGCATCTGCCGGATTTGAATCGCAGCCAGGTGTATGCCGTGAAACACGCGCTTCAGCGTC
CGCTCTCGCTAATCCAAGGGCCGCCTGGCACGGGCAAAACCGTGACCTCGGCGACCATCGTTTACCAGCT
GGTCAAGCTCCATGGTGGCACAGTGCTGGTGTGCGCTCCCAGCAACACGGCCGTGGATCAGCTAACTGAG
AAGATCCACCGAACAAACCTTAAAGTGGTGCGTGTTTGCGCCAAGAGCCGTGAGGCCATCGATAGCCCGG
TAAGCTTCCTGGCGCTGCACAACCAAATCCGTAACATGGAGACCAACTCGGAGCTAAAGAAGCTGCAGCA
GCTGAAAGACGAGACCGGCGAGCTGAGCTCAGCAGACGAAAAGCGATACCGCAACCTGAAACGTGCCGCC
GAGAACCAACTGCTGGAGGCTGCCGACGTTATCTGCTGCACATGCGTAGGCGCCGGCGATGGTCGTCTAT
CGCGAGTCAAGTTCACCTCGATCCTGATCGATGAGTCTATGCAGTCGACGGAGCCGGAGTGCATGGTGCC
AGTGGTGCTGGGCGCTAAGCAGCTGATCCTCGTGGGCGATCACTGCCAGCTGGGACCGGTTGTTATGTGC
AAGAAAGCAGCTCGTGCCGGCCTCTCGCAAAGTTTGTTCGAGCGCCTGGTGGTTCTGGGCATCCGTCCGT
TCCGGCTGGAGGTGCAATATCGCATGCACCCCGAGCTGTCCCAGTTCCCGTCCAACTTCTTCTACGAGGG
ATCGCTGCAAAACGGCGTCTGCGCGGAGGATCGTCGCCTTAAGCTTGATTTCCCCTGGCCACAGCCGGAG
AGACCGATGTTCTTTCTGGTAACACAGGGACAGGAGGAGATTGCCGGCTCCGGCACCTCTTTCCTCAACC
GCACAGAGGCGGCCAACGTGGAAAAGATTACGACGCGATTCCTTAAGGCAGGCATCAAGCCGGAACAAAT
TGGAATCATCACGCCTTACGAAGGTCAGCGCGCTTACCTGGTGCAGTACATGCAATACCAGGGCAGCCTG
CACTCTCGTCTATACCAGGAGATCGAGATCGCCAGTGTGGACGCGTTCCAGGGACGTGAGAAGGACATCA
TTATCATGTCTTGCGTGCGATCTAACGAACGTCAAGGCATCGGCTTTTTGAACGACCCACGTCGCCTTAA
TGTTGCCCTTACACGGGCCAAGTTCGGGATCATCATTGTGGGCAATCCCAAAGTGCTCGCCAAGCAGCAG
CTGTGGAACCATCTGCTCAACTTCTACAAGGACCGTAAGGTGCTCGTCGAGGGATCTCTGAATAACCTTA
AGGAGTCGCTAATCCACTTCCAGAAGCCCAAAAAGCTTGTCAACAGCATGAACATTGGGGCACACTTTAT
GTCCACCATTATTGCCGATGCCAAGGAAGTGATGGTGCCAGGCTCCATTTACGACCGCAGTGGCGGTTAC
GGCCAAGGTCGCCAAATGGTGGGACAGTCAATGAATGGCGGACAGTACGGTGGCAGTGGAGGTGGTCCCT
ACGGAAACTCACCCCTCGGCTACGGTACTCCCAGCTCCAATTCCATGGTGGGCTTTGGCCTGGGCAACGG
AGGCAATGGCGCGGCCGGTGGCAACAACAACTTCGGAGGGGCTGAACCCAGTTGGGCGGCTGCCCACCTC
CACCACGACTCCATTGGCTATATATCCAACGAGCATGGAGCAGCAGCACTGGGCAACATGCCAGTTCCGG
TTGGCATGTTCATGAACATGAGCAATATTCCGCCGCGTTTCTACAACCAGCACCAGCAGGCGATCATGGC
GGTCAAGCAGAATCGCGCCATTCAACAACAGACGGGTAATTTCTCTCCCGGTAACTCGGGTCCTGGAGTC
ACTGGAGTCGGAGTCGGACGAAGCGCCACCCCAGGCGGCAATAAGAAGACCAACAAGCTGGGAAAATCGC
GCGTAACGGGCGGTGGAACTGGCGGGGCACCGCTAACACAAGGAAGCTCGGTATGCAATGCTGCTCCATA
CAGTCAGCACCCGATGCCTTTGTCGCTGCAGATGACCCAGCCCAGCGGATTTGCTCTGTCCCAGCAGCCG
GAACTTTCACAGGACTTTGGGCAAATATCGCAGATGGACGGTTTGCTATCCCAGGATGTTGCCTTTAACG
CGTCGGGCGAGCGGAGCTTGAATCAGTTCGCACAGCCTTATCGCTCGAGTCTAGAGGGCCCGCGGTTCGA
AGGTAAGCCTATCCCTAACCCTCTCCTCGGTCTCGATTCTACGCGTACCGGTCATCATCACCATCACCAT
TGAGTTTAAACCCGCTGATCAGCCTCGACTGTGCCTTCTAAGGCCTGAGCTCGCTGATCAGCCTCGATCG
AGGATCCAGACATGATAAGATACATTGATGAGTTTGGACAAACCACAACTAGAATGCAGTGAAAAAAATG
CTTTATTTGTGAAATTTGTGATGCTATTGCTTTATTTGTAACCATTATAAGCTGCAATAAACAAGTTAAC
AACAACAATTGCATTCATTTTATGTTTCAGGTTCAGGGGGAGGTGTGGGAGGTTTTTTAAAGCAAGTAAA
ACCTCTACAAATGTGGTATGGCTGATTATGATCAGTCGACCGATGCCCTTGAGAGCCTTCAACCCAGTCA
GCTCCTTCCGGTGGGCGCGGGGCATGACTATCGTCGCCGCACTTATGACTGTCTTCTTTATCATGCAACT
CGTAGGACAGGTGCCGGCAGCGCTCTGGGTCATTTTCGGCGAGGACCGCTTTCGCTGGAGCGCGACGATG
ATCGGCCTGTCGCTTGCGGTATTCGGAATCTTGCACGCCCTCGCTCAAGCCTTCGTCACTGGTCCCGCCA
CCAAACGTTTCGGCGAGAAGCAGGCCATTATCGCCGGCATGGCGGCCGACGCGCTGGGCTACGTCTTGCT
GGCGTTCGCGACGCGAGGCTGGATGGCCTTCCCCATTATGATTCTTCTCGCTTCCGGCGGCATCGGGATG
CCCGCGTTGCAGGCCATGCTGTCCAGGCAGGTAGATGACGACCATCAGGGACAGCTTCAAGGATCGCTCG
CGGCTCTTACCAGCCAGCAAAAGGCCAGGAACCGTAAAAAGGCCGCGTTGCTGGCGTTTTTCCATAGGCT
CCGCCCCCCTGACGAGCATCACAAAAATCGACGCTCAAGTCAGAGGTGGCGAAACCCGACAGGACTATAA
AGATACCAGGCGTTTCCCCCTGGAAGCTCCCTCGTGCGCTCTCCTGTTCCGACCCTGCCGCTTACCGGAT
ACCTGTCCGCCTTTCTCCCTTCGGGAAGCGTGGCGCTTTCTCAATGCTCACGCTGTAGGTATCTCAGTTC
GGTGTAGGTCGTTCGCTCCAAGCTGGGCTGTGTGCACGAACCCCCCGTTCAGCCCGACCGCTGCGCCTTA
TCCGGTAACTATCGTCTTGAGTCCAACCCGGTAAGACACGACTTATCGCCACTGGCAGCAGCCACTGGTA
ACAGGATTAGCAGAGCGAGGTATGTAGGCGGTGCTACAGAGTTCTTGAAGTGGTGGCCTAACTACGGCTA
CACTAGAAGGACAGTATTTGGTATCTGCGCTCTGCTGAAGCCAGTTACCTTCGGAAAAAGAGTTGGTAGC
TCTTGATCCGGCAAACAAACCACCGCTGGTAGCGGTGGTTTTTTTGTTTGCAAGCAGCAGATTACGCGCA
GAAAAAAAGGATCTCAAGAAGATCCTTTGATCTTTTCTACGGGGTCTGACGCTCAGTGGAACGAAAACTC
ACGTTAAGGGATTTTGGTCATGAGATTATCAAAAAGGATCTTCACCTAGATCCTTTTAAATTAAAAATGA
AGTTTTAAATCAATCTAAAGTATATATGAGTAAACTTGGTCTGACAGTTACCAATGCTTAATCAGTGAGG
CACCTATCTCAGCGATCTGTCTATTTCGTTCATCCATAGTTGCCTGACTCCCCGTCGTGTAGATAACTAC
GATACGGGAGGGCTTACCATCTGGCCCCAGTGCTGCAATGATACCGCGAGACCCACGCTCACCGGCTCCA
GATTTATCAGCAATAAACCAGCCAGCCGGAAGGGCCGAGCGCAGAAGTGGTCCTGCAACTTTATCCGCCT
CCATCCAGTCTATTAATTGTTGCCGGGAAGCTAGAGTAAGTAGTTCGCCAGTTAATAGTTTGCGCAACGT
TGTTGCCATTGCTGCAGGCATCGTGGTGTCACGCTCGTCGTTTGGTATGGCTTCATTCAGCTCCGGTTCC
CAACGATCAAGGCGAGTTACATGATCCCCCATGTTGTGCAAAAAAGCGGTTAGCTCCTTCGGTCCTCCGA
TCGTTGTCAGAAGTAAGTTGGCCGCAGTGTTATCACTCATGGTTATGGCAGCACTGCATAATTCTCTTAC
TGTCATGCCATCCGTAAGATGCTTTTCTGTGACTGGTGAGTACTCAACCAAGTCATTCTGAGAATAGTGT
ATGCGGCGACCGAGTTGCTCTTGCCCGGCGTCAACACGGGATAATACCGCGCCACATAGCAGAACTTTAA
AAGTGCTCATCATTGGAAAACGTTCTTCGGGGCGAAAACTCTCAAGGATCTTACCGCTGTTGAGATCCAG
TTCGATGTAACCCACTCGTGCACCCAACTGATCTTCAGCATCTTTTACTTTCACCAGCGTTTCTGGGTGA
GCAAAAACAGGAAGGCAAAATGCCGCAAAAAAGGGAATAAGGGCGACACGGAAATGTTGAATACTCATAC
TCTTCCTTTTTCAATATTATTGAAGCATTTATCAGGGTTATTGTCTCATGAGCGGATACATATTTGAATG
TATTTAGAAAAATAAACAAATAGGGGTTCCGCGCACATTTCCCCGAAAAGTGCCACCTGACGTCTAAGAA
ACCATTATTATCATGACATTAACCTATAAAAATAGGCGTATCACGAGGCCCTTTCGT
Features (pLannotate 1.2.2; 11 found; start..end, strand, type, name):
     56..2568    +  promoter       Ac5 promoter: Drosophila melanogaster actin 5C promoter
   2588..2653    +  CDS            N (fragment): REGN_LAMBD - Experimental evidence at protein level: Swiss-Prot protein existence level 1. Plays a role as a transcriptional antitermination factor that allows the virus to initiate its lytic phase. Activates expression of the delayed viral early genes by modifying host RNA polymerase (RNAP) into a form that is resistant to termination signals. This antitermination function requires the host NusA protein which serves to stabilize the interaction between antitermination protein N and host RNA polymerase. From Escherichia phage lambda (Bacteriophage lambda).
   2678..2704    +  CDS            3xHA (fragment): three tandem HA epitope tags
   2732..6271    +  CDS            Upf1: RENT1_DROME - Experimental evidence at protein level: Swiss-Prot protein existence level 1. RNA-dependent helicase and ATPase required for nonsense- mediated decay (NMD) of mRNAs containing premature stop codons. Is recruited to mRNAs upon translation termination and undergoes a cycle of phosphorylation and dephosphorylation; its phosphorylation appears to be a key step in NMD. The formation of an Upf1-Upf2-Upf3 surveillance complex is believed to activate NMD (By similarity). From Drosophila melanogaster (Fruit fly).
   6302..6343    +  CDS            V5 tag: epitope tag from simian virus 5
   6443..6577    -  polyA_signal   SV40 poly(A) signal: SV40 polyadenylation signal
   6600..6684    -  CDS            large T antigen (fragment): large T antigen from SV40 (simian virus 40)
   6685..7155    +  CDS            TcR (fragment): tetracycline efflux protein; tet; confers resistance to tetracycline
   7199..7787    -  rep_origin     ori: high-copy-number ColE1/pMB1/pBR322/pUC origin of replication
   7958..8818    -  CDS            AmpR: β-lactamase; bla; confers resistance to ampicillin, carbenicillin, and related antibiotics
   8819..8923    -  promoter       AmpR promoter: bla
