[The description below was written by a language model from this plasmid's Addgene catalogue record and pLannotate feature annotations shown in this document.]
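Description:
pAc5.1B-lambdaN-HA-DmUPF1-S1177A-siRNAres-V5His6_N is a 9,017 nt insect expression plasmid. The catalogue lists its backbone as unknown, although the name points to the pAc5.1B family. It is propagated in E. coli through a ColE1/pUC-type origin and selected with ampicillin via the β-lactamase gene and its bla promoter. The catalogue describes it as low copy, even though the annotated origin is of the high-copy type. Short fragments of a tetracycline resistance gene and of SV40 large T antigen are also annotated; these appear to be non-functional backbone remnants.

Expression in Drosophila cells is driven by the constitutive actin 5C (Ac5) promoter and terminated by an SV40 polyadenylation signal. The open reading frame begins with a short fragment of the bacteriophage lambda N protein, followed by an HA epitope and then the D. melanogaster Upf1 coding sequence. Upf1 is the RNA-dependent helicase/ATPase central to nonsense-mediated mRNA decay, and its phosphorylation cycle is thought to be a key step in that pathway. A V5 tag is annotated downstream of Upf1. The His6 implied by the name was not annotated, and the record does not say whether these C-terminal tags are translated in frame.

The construct name indicates an S1177A substitution and an siRNA-resistant coding sequence. That would suit complementation experiments in which the endogenous transcript is depleted by RNAi, though the record gives the purpose only as insect expression. The depositor also notes one additional non-silent change, G995E, relative to the FlyBase reference. The lambda N peptide is commonly used to tether a fusion protein to reporter mRNAs carrying boxB hairpins, while the HA tag allows detection. The sequence is depositor-supplied and may be theoretical.
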