Addgene plasmid #146996: pAc5.1B-lambdaN-HA-DmUPF1-S1177A-siRNAres-V5His6_N
Purpose: Insect Expression of DmUPF1-S1177A-siRNAres
Depositing lab: Elisa Izaurralde. Depositing organization: Max Planck Institute for Developmental Biology.
Backbone
  Vector backbone: Unknown
  Vector type: Insect Expression
Growth in bacteria
  Bacterial resistance: Ampicillin, 100 μg/mL
  Growth temperature: 37°C
  Growth strain: DH5alpha
  Copy number: Low Copy
Gene/Insert
  Gene/Insert name: DmUPF1-S1177A-siRNAres
  Species: D. melanogaster (fly)
  Mutation: 1 non silent mutations: G995E compared to the sequence given by FlyBase no.: CG1559
  Entrez Gene: Upf1 (a.k.a. Dmel_CG1559, CG1559, Dm-Upf1, DmUpf1, Dmel\CG1559, UPF1, Upf1p, smg-2, upf1)
  Cloning method: Unknown
Terms and licenses: Academic/Nonprofit Terms; Industry Terms: Not Available to Industry
Depositor comments: Plasmids from this collection were made available to the research community and donated after the lab closed. Please note that the sequence provided by the depositing laboratory may be theoretical/predicted or based on Sanger sequencing results. There may be discrepancies between sequencing results obtained by Addgene and the depositor sequence. If an Addgene verified sequence is not available, please contact before placing your order to request that our lab fully sequence the plasmid.
How to cite: pAc5.1B-lambdaN-HA-DmUPF1-S1177A-siRNAres-V5His6_N was a gift from Elisa Izaurralde (Addgene plasmid # 146996 ; http://n2t.net/addgene:146996 ; RRID:Addgene_146996)
